Addgene plasmid #111931: pGL4.26_4xUAS_DSCP_GFP
Purpose: Vector to express GFP (under the control of the DSCP and an array of 4 UAS sites)
Depositing lab: Alexander Stark. Depositing organization: Research Institute of Molecular Pathology (IMP). Publication: A high-throughput method to identify trans-activation domains within transcription factor sequences. Arnold CD, Nemcko F, Woodfin AR, Wienerroither S, Vlasova A, Schleiffer A, Pagani M, Rath M, Stark A. EMBO J. 2018 Aug 15;37(16). pii: embj.201798896. doi: 10.15252/embj.201798896. Epub 2018 Jul 13. PubMed 30006452.
Backbone
  Vector backbone: pGL4
  Backbone manufacturer: Promega
  Total vector size (bp): 5207
  Modifications to backbone: We cloned the ubiquitin63E promoter (from pRL-ubi63E; Addgene ID 74280) upstream of the Gal4-DBD between the KpnI and BglII sites. The 4xUAS-GFP reporter plasmid was derived from pSGE_91_4xUAS_dCP (Stampfel et al, 2015) (Addgene ID 71169) by replacing the luciferase gene with sgGFP (Arnold et al, 2013).
  Vector type: Insect Expression
Growth in bacteria
  Bacterial resistance: Ampicillin, 100 μg/mL
  Growth temperature: 37°C
  Growth strain: DH5alpha
  Copy number: High Copy
Gene/Insert
  Gene/Insert name: 4xUAS GFP
Resource information
  A portion of this plasmid was derived from a plasmid made by: The ubiquitin63E promoter was cloned from pRL-ubi63E (Addgene ID 74280) 4xUAS-GFP reporter plasmid was derived from pSGE_91_4xUAS_dCP (Stampfel et al, 2015) (Addgene ID 71169)
Terms and licenses: Academic/Nonprofit Terms; Industry Terms: Not Available to Industry
How to cite: pGL4.26_4xUAS_DSCP_GFP was a gift from Alexander Stark (Addgene plasmid # 111931 ; http://n2t.net/addgene:111931 ; RRID:Addgene_111931)
