[The description below was written by a language model from this plasmid's Addgene catalogue record and pLannotate feature annotations shown in this document.]
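Description:
pGL4.26_4xUAS_DSCP_GFP is a 5,207 bp insect-expression reporter plasmid built on the Promega pGL4 backbone. It is propagated in E. coli through a high-copy ColE1/pUC-type origin and selected with ampicillin via the β-lactamase gene. The backbone also carries a hygromycin phosphotransferase cassette driven by the SV40 enhancer/early promoter and closed by a synthetic poly(A) signal, which in principle allows selection in eukaryotic cells, although the record does not say this marker is used.

The payload is a Gal4-responsive GFP reporter. Two annotated blocks of Gal4-binding UAS repeats, which the record describes as an array of four sites, lie between attB1 and attB2 Gateway recombination sites. They sit upstream of a green fluorescent protein coding sequence, annotated as the Aequorea victoria-derived sg25 and called sgGFP in the catalogue entry, followed by an SV40 poly(A) signal. According to the record, transcription starts from the DSCP core promoter. That element is not annotated in the feature table but presumably occupies the unannotated gap between attB2 and the GFP start. A synthetic poly(A) signal and an RNA polymerase II pause site upstream of the UAS array, standard in pGL4 vectors, limit read-through transcription from the backbone into the reporter.

The plasmid was derived from a 4xUAS luciferase reporter by replacing luciferase with GFP. The backbone notes also mention a ubiquitin63E promoter placed upstream of a Gal4 DNA-binding domain, but no such elements appear in the feature table, and this text seems to describe a companion effector plasmid. GFP output reports the activating strength of proteins or fragments tethered to the UAS sites as Gal4-DBD fusions, consistent with the associated work on high-throughput identification of trans-activation domains in transcription factors.
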