Features (pLannotate 1.2.2; 17 found; start..end, strand, type, name):
     11..871     -  CDS            AmpR: β-lactamase confers resistance to ampicillin, carbenicillin, and related antibiotics
    872..913     -  promoter       AmpR promoter (fragment): bla
    976..1024    +  polyA_signal   poly(A) signal: synthetic polyadenylation signal
   1038..1129    +  misc_feature   pause site: RNA polymerase II transcriptional pause signal from the human α2 globin gene
   1176..1200    +  protein_bind   attB1: mutant version of attB; recombination site for the Gateway® BP reaction BP Clonase™
   1205..1244    +  protein_bind   5X UAS (fragment): five tandem copies of the "ScaI site" 17-mer CGGAGTACTGTCCTCCG, an upstream activating sequence (UAS) that efficiently binds yeast Gal4 (Webster et al., 1988; Pfeiffer et al., 2010) GAL4
   1246..1267    -  misc_feature   MCS (fragment): pUC18/19 multiple cloning site
   1266..1303    +  protein_bind   5X UAS (fragment): five tandem copies of the "ScaI site" 17-mer CGGAGTACTGTCCTCCG, an upstream activating sequence (UAS) that efficiently binds yeast Gal4 (Webster et al., 1988; Pfeiffer et al., 2010) GAL4
   1305..1329    -  protein_bind   attB2: mutant version of attB; recombination site for the Gateway® BP reaction BP Clonase™
   1532..2248    +  CDS            sg25: sg25 is a basic (constitutively fluorescent) green fluorescent protein published in 1997, derived from Aequorea victoria.
   2291..2412    -  polyA_signal   SV40 poly(A) signal: SV40 polyadenylation signal
   2438..2569    -  CDS            LT_SV40 (fragment): Experimental evidence at protein level: Swiss-Prot protein existence level 1. Isoform 17kT antigen targets host RBL2 for degradation and promotes cell proliferation. Transactivates host cyclin A promoter through its J domain. From Simian virus 40 (SV40).
   2606..2963    +  promoter       SV40 promoter: SV40 enhancer and early promoter
   2994..4031    +  CDS            HygR: hygromycin B phosphotransferase confers resistance to hygromycin
   4055..4103    +  polyA_signal   poly(A) signal: synthetic polyadenylation signal
   4119..4250    +  CDS            TcR (fragment): tetracycline efflux protein; tet; confers resistance to tetracycline
   4430..5018    -  rep_origin     ori: high-copy-number ColE1/pMB1/pBR322/pUC origin of replication
>Addgene plasmid #111931 | pGL4.26_4xUAS_DSCP_GFP | addgene full sequence | sequence record 227017 | Addgene NGS Result
ACTGCAGTGGTTACCAGTGCTTGATCAGTGAGGCACCGATCTCAGCGATCTGCCTATTTCGTTCGTCCAT
AGTGGCCTGACTCCCCGTCGTGTAGATCACTACGATTCGTGAGGGCTTACCATCAGGCCCCAGCGCAGCA
ATGATGCCGCGAGAGCCGCGTTCACCGGCCCCCGATTTGTCAGCAATGAACCAGCCAGCAGGGAGGGCCG
AGCGAAGAAGTGGTCCTGCTACTTTGTCCGCCTCCATCCAGTCTATGAGCTGCTGTCGTGATGCTAGAGT
AAGAAGTTCGCCAGTGAGTAGTTTCCGAAGAGTTGTGGCCATTGCTACTGGCATCGTGGTATCACGCTCG
TCGTTCGGTATGGCTTCGTTCAACTCTGGTTCCCAGCGGTCAAGCCGGGTCACATGATCACCCATATTAT
GAAGAAATGCAGTCAGCTCCTTAGGGCCTCCGATCGTTGTCAGAAGTAAGTTGGCCGCGGTGTTGTCGCT
CATGGTAATGGCAGCACTACACAATTCTCTTACCGTCATGCCATCCGTAAGATGCTTTTCCGTGACCGGC
GAGTACTCAACCAAGTCGTTTTGTGAGTAGTGTATACGGCGACCAAGCTGCTCTTGCCCGGCGTCTATAC
GGGACAACACCGCGCCACATAGCAGTACTTTGAAAGTGCTCATCATCGGGAATCGTTCTTCGGGGCGGAA
AGACTCAAGGATCTTGCCGCTATTGAGATCCAGTTCGATATAGCCCACTCTTGCACCCAGTTGATCTTCA
GCATCTTTTACTTTCACCAGCGTTTCGGGGTGTGCAAAAACAGGCAAGCAAAATGCCGCAAAGAAGGGAA
TGAGTGCGACACGAAAATGTTGGATGCTCATACTCGTCCTTTTTCAATATTATTGAAGCATTTATCAGGG
TTACTAGTACGTCTCTCAAGGATAAGTAAGTAATATTAAGGTACGGGAGGTATTGGACAGGCCGCAATAA
AATATCTTTATTTTCATTACATCTGTGTGTTGGTTTTTTGTGTGAATCGATAGTACTAACATACGCTCTC
CATCAAAACAAAACGAAACAAAACAAACTAGCAAAATAGGCTGTCCCCAGTGCAAGTGCAGGTGCCAGAA
CATTTCTCTGGCCTAACTGGCCGGTACCTGAGCTCGCTAGCCTCGAGGATATCAAACAAGTTTGTACAAA
AAAGCAGGCTTCCGGGAGTACTGTCCTCCGAGCGGAGTACTGTCCTCCGAGCGGGAAGCTTGCATGCCTG
CAGGTCGGAGTACTGTCCTCCGAGCGGAGTACTGTCCTCCGAGGACCCAGCTTTCTTGTACAAAGTGGTA
TATCAAGATCTGCGATCGAGCTCGCCCGGGGATCGAGCGCAGCGGTATAAAAGGGCGCGGGGTGGCTGAG
AGCATCAGTTGTGAATGAATGTTCGAGCCGAGCAGACGTGCCGCTGCCTTCGTTAATATCCTTTGAATAA
GCCAACTTTGAATCACAAGACGCATACCAAACGGCATTCCGGTACTGTTGGTAAAGCCACCATGGCTAGC
AAAGGAGAAGAACTCTTCACTGGAGTTGTCCCAATTCTTGTTGAATTAGATGGTGATGTTAACGGCCACA
AGTTCTCTGTCAGTGGAGAGGGTGAAGGTGATGCAACATACGGAAAACTTACCCTGAAGTTCATCTGCAC
TACTGGCAAACTGCCTGTTCCCTGGCCAACACTAGTCACTACTCTGTGCTATGGTGTTCAATGCTTTTCA
AGATACCCGGATCATATGAAACGGCATGACTTTTTCAAGAGTGCCATGCCCGAAGGTTATGTACAGGAAA
GGACCATCTTCTTCAAAGATGACGGCAACTACAAGACACGTGCTGAAGTCAAGTTTGAAGGTGATACCCT
TGTTAATAGAATCGAGTTAAAAGGTATTGACTTCAAGGAAGATGGCAACATTCTGGGACACAAATTGGAA
TACAACTATAACTCACACAATGTATACATCATGGCAGACAAACAAAAGAATGGAATCAAAGCGAACTTCA
AGACCCGCCACAACATTGAAGATGGAAGCGTTCAACTAGCAGACCATTATCAACAAAATACTCCAATTGG
CGATGGCCCTGTCCTTTTACCAGACAACCATTACCTGTCCACACAATCTGCCCTTTCGAAAGATCCCAAC
GAAAAGAGAGACCACATGGTCCTTCTTGAGTTTGTAACAGCTGCTGGGATTACACATGGCATGGATGAAC
TGTACAACTGATCTAGAGTCGGGGCGGCCGGCCGCTTCGAGCAGACATGATAAGATACATTGATGAGTTT
GGACAAACCACAACTAGAATGCAGTGAAAAAAATGCTTTATTTGTGAAATTTGTGATGCTATTGCTTTAT
TTGTAACCATTATAAGCTGCAATAAACAAGTTAACAACAACAATTGCATTCATTTTATGTTTCAGGTTCA
GGGGGAGGTGTGGGAGGTTTTTTAAAGCAAGTAAAACCTCTACAAATGTGGTAAAATCGATAAGGATCCG
TTTGCGTATTGGGCGCTCTTCCGCTGATCTGCGCAGCACCATGGCCTGAAATAACCTCTGAAAGAGGAAC
TTGGTTAGCTACCTTCTGAGGCGGAAAGAACCAGCTGTGGAATGTGTGTCAGTTAGGGTGTGGAAAGTCC
CCAGGCTCCCCAGCAGGCAGAAGTATGCAAAGCATGCATCTCAATTAGTCAGCAACCAGGTGTGGAAAGT
CCCCAGGCTCCCCAGCAGGCAGAAGTATGCAAAGCATGCATCTCAATTAGTCAGCAACCATAGTCCCGCC
CCTAACTCCGCCCATCCCGCCCCTAACTCCGCCCAGTTCCGCCCATTCTCCGCCCCATGGCTGACTAATT
TTTTTTATTTATGCAGAGGCCGAGGCCGCCTCTGCCTCTGAGCTATTCCAGAAGTAGTGAGGAGGCTTTT
TTGGAGGCCTAGGCTTTTGCAAAAAGCTCGATTCTTCTGACACTAGCGCCACCATGAAGAAGCCCGAACT
CACCGCTACCAGCGTTGAAAAATTTCTCATCGAGAAGTTCGACAGTGTGAGCGACCTGATGCAGTTGTCG
GAGGGCGAAGAGAGCCGAGCCTTCAGCTTCGATGTCGGCGGACGCGGCTATGTACTGCGGGTGAATAGCT
GCGCTGATGGCTTCTACAAAGACCGCTACGTGTACCGCCACTTCGCCAGCGCTGCACTACCCATCCCCGA
AGTGTTGGACATCGGCGAGTTCAGCGAGAGCCTGACATACTGCATCAGTAGACGCGCCCAAGGCGTTACT
CTCCAAGACCTCCCCGAAACAGAGCTGCCTGCTGTGTTACAGCCTGTCGCCGAAGCTATGGATGCTATTG
CCGCCGCCGACCTCAGTCAAACCAGCGGCTTCGGCCCATTCGGGCCCCAAGGCATCGGCCAGTACACAAC
CTGGCGGGATTTCATTTGCGCCATTGCTGATCCCCATGTCTACCACTGGCAGACCGTGATGGACGACACC
GTGTCCGCCAGCGTAGCTCAAGCCCTGGACGAACTGATGCTGTGGGCCGAAGACTGTCCCGAGGTGCGCC
ACCTCGTCCATGCCGACTTCGGCAGCAACAACGTCCTGACCGACAACGGCCGCATCACCGCCGTAATCGA
CTGGTCCGAAGCTATGTTCGGGGACAGTCAGTACGAGGTGGCCAACATCTTCTTCTGGCGGCCCTGGCTG
GCTTGCATGGAGCAGCAGACTCGCTACTTCGAGCGCCGGCATCCCGAGCTGGCCGGCAGCCCTCGTCTGC
GAGCCTACATGCTGCGCATCGGCCTGGATCAGCTCTACCAGAGCCTCGTGGACGGCAACTTCGACGATGC
TGCCTGGGCTCAAGGCCGCTGCGATGCCATCGTCCGCAGCGGGGCCGGCACCGTCGGTCGCACACAAATC
GCTCGCCGGAGCGCAGCCGTATGGACCGACGGCTGCGTCGAGGTGCTGGCCGACAGCGGCAACCGCCGGC
CCAGTACACGACCGCGCGCTAAGGAGGTAGGTCGAGTTTAAACTCTAGAACCGGTCATGGCCGCAATAAA
ATATCTTTATTTTCATTACATCTGTGTGTTGGTTTTTTGTGTGTTCGAACTAGATGCTGTCGACCGATGC
CCTTGAGAGCCTTCAACCCAGTCAGCTCCTTCCGGTGGGCGCGGGGCATGACTATCGTCGCCGCACTTAT
GACTGTCTTCTTTATCATGCAACTCGTAGGACAGGTGCCGGCAGCGCTCTTCCGCTTCCTCGCTCACTGA
CTCGCTGCGCTCGGTCGTTCGGCTGCGGCGAGCGGTATCAGCTCACTCAAAGGCGGTAATACGGTTATCC
ACAGAATCAGGGGATAACGCAGGAAAGAACATGTGAGCAAAAGGCCAGCAAAAGGCCAGGAACCGTAAAA
AGGCCGCGTTGCTGGCGTTTTTCCATAGGCTCCGCCCCCCTGACGAGCATCACAAAAATCGACGCTCAAG
TCAGAGGTGGCGAAACCCGACAGGACTATAAAGATACCAGGCGTTTCCCCCTGGAAGCTCCCTCGTGCGC
TCTCCTGTTCCGACCCTGCCGCTTACCGGATACCTGTCCGCCTTTCTCCCTTCGGGAAGCGTGGCGCTTT
CTCATAGCTCACGCTGTAGGTATCTCAGTTCGGTGTAGGTCGTTCGCTCCAAGCTGGGCTGTGTGCACGA
ACCCCCCGTTCAGCCCGACCGCTGCGCCTTATCCGGTAACTATCGTCTTGAGTCCAACCCGGTAAGACAC
GACTTATCGCCACTGGCAGCAGCCACTGGTAACAGGATTAGCAGAGCGAGGTATGTAGGCGGTGCTACAG
AGTTCTTGAAGTGGTGGCCTAACTACGGCTACACTAGAAGAACAGTATTTGGTATCTGCGCTCTGCTGAA
GCCAGTTACCTTCGGAAAAAGAGTTGGTAGCTCTTGATCCGGCAAACAAACCACCGCTGGTAGCGGTGGT
TTTTTTGTTTGCAAGCAGCAGATTACGCGCAGAAAAAAAGGATCTCAAGAAGATCCTTTGATCTTTTCTA
CGGGGTCTGACGCTCAGTGGAACGAAAACTCACGTTAAGGGATTTTGGTCATGAGATTATCAAAAAGGAT
CTTCACCTAGATCCTTTTAAATTAAAAATGAAGTTTTAAATCAATCTAAAGTATATATGAGTAAACTTGG
TCTGACAGCGGCCGCAAATGCTAAACC
